Addgene plasmid #11976: p5xATF6-GL3
Purpose: Reporter gene with five ATF6 sites that is highly sensitive to ER stress
Depositing lab: Ron Prywes. Publication: Activation of ATF6 and an ATF6 DNA binding site by the endoplasmic reticulum stress response. Wang Y, Shen J, Arenzana N, Tirasophon W, Kaufman RJ, Prywes R. J Biol Chem. 2000 Sep 1. 275(35):27013-20. 10.1074/jbc.M003322200 PubMed 10856300.
Backbone
  Vector backbone: pOFluc-GL3
  Vector type: Mammalian Expression
Growth in bacteria
  Bacterial resistance: Ampicillin, 100 μg/mL
  Growth temperature: 37°C
  Growth strain: DH5alpha
  Copy number: High Copy
Gene/Insert
  Gene/Insert name: 5xATF6 binding site
  Tag / fusion protein: Luc (C terminal on backbone); c-fos promoter (C terminal on backbone)
  Cloning method: Restriction Enzyme; 5′ cloning site XhoI (not destroyed); 3′ cloning site XhoI (not destroyed)
  Sequencing primers: 5′ NA
Terms and licenses: Academic/Nonprofit Terms; Industry Terms: Not Available to Industry
Depositor comments: 5 repeats of the ATF6 oligonucleotides were cloned into pOFluc-GL3 at an XhoI site 5' to the c-fos minimal promoter (-53 to +45 of the human c-fos promoter) and the firefly luciferase gene. See author's map for detail. Oligo seq is - 5'- TCGAGACAGGTGCTGACGTGGCGATTCC
How to cite: p5xATF6-GL3 was a gift from Ron Prywes (Addgene plasmid # 11976 ; http://n2t.net/addgene:11976 ; RRID:Addgene_11976)
