[The description below was written by a language model from this plasmid's Addgene catalogue record and pLannotate feature annotations shown in this document.]
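Description:
p5xATF6-GL3 is a mammalian luciferase reporter plasmid built on the pOFluc-GL3 backbone, designed to read out activation of the transcription factor ATF6 during the endoplasmic reticulum stress response. Five tandem copies of an oligonucleotide carrying an ATF6 binding site were inserted at an XhoI site immediately upstream of a minimal human c-fos promoter (positions -53 to +45), which in turn drives the firefly luciferase coding sequence (the enhanced luc+ version). Because the minimal promoter has little activity on its own, luciferase output depends largely on factors bound to the multimerised ATF6 sites, and the record describes the reporter as highly sensitive to ER stress. The binding-site repeats and the c-fos promoter are not picked out in the automated annotation, but they would lie in the unannotated stretch preceding the luciferase gene.

The annotated 5,065 nt sequence shows the usual architecture of a GL3-type reporter. Luciferase is followed by an SV40 polyadenylation signal, and upstream of the reporter cassette sit a synthetic poly(A) signal and an RNA polymerase II transcriptional pause site from the human α2 globin gene, which together reduce background from spurious read-through transcription originating in the vector. Propagation in E. coli relies on a high-copy ColE1/pUC-type origin and a β-lactamase gene with its own promoter conferring ampicillin resistance; an f1 origin permits single-stranded DNA production. Short fragments of lacZα, the tetracycline resistance gene, SV40 large T antigen and a pUC polylinker are non-functional remnants of vector construction. There is no mammalian selection marker, so the plasmid is suited to transient transfection assays that measure ATF6 activity.
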