Features (pLannotate 1.2.2; 12 found; start..end, strand, type, name):
    315..331     -  misc_feature   MCS (fragment): pUC18/19 multiple cloning site
    335..1987    +  CDS            luciferase: firefly luciferase; luc+; enhanced luc+ version of the luciferase gene
   2028..2149    -  polyA_signal   SV40 poly(A) signal: SV40 polyadenylation signal
   2172..2240    -  CDS            large T antigen (fragment): large T antigen from SV40 (simian virus 40)
   2256..2388    +  CDS            TcR (fragment): tetracycline efflux protein; tet; confers resistance to tetracycline
   2568..3156    -  rep_origin     ori: high-copy-number ColE1/pMB1/pBR322/pUC origin of replication
   3327..4187    -  CDS            AmpR: β-lactamase; bla; confers resistance to ampicillin, carbenicillin, and related antibiotics
   4188..4292    -  promoter       AmpR promoter: bla
   4319..4747    +  rep_origin     f1 ori (sequence partly withheld): f1 bacteriophage origin of replication; arrow indicates direction of (+) strand synthesis
   4779..4846    -  CDS            lacZα (fragment): LacZα fragment of β-galactosidase; lacZ fragment
   4905..4953    +  polyA_signal   poly(A) signal: synthetic polyadenylation signal
   4967..5058    +  misc_feature   pause site: RNA polymerase II transcriptional pause signal from the human α2 globin gene
>Addgene plasmid #11976 | p5xATF6-GL3 | addgene full sequence | sequence record 237919 | Addgene NGS Result
GGTACCGAGCTCTTACGCGTGCTAGCCCGGGCTCGACCTGCAGCCCAAGCTTGCTCGAGACAGGTGCTGA
CGTGGCGATTCCTCGAGACAGGTGCTGACGTGGCGATTCCTCGAGACAGGTGCTGACGTGGCGATTCCTC
GAGACAGGTGCTGACGTGGCGATTCCTCGAGACAGGTGCTGACGTGGCGATTCCTCGAGATCTGCACTCA
TTCATAAAACGCTTGTTATAAAAGCAGTGGCTGCGGCGCCTCGTACTCCAACCGCATCTGCAGCGAGCAA
CTGAGAAGCCAAGACTGAGCCGGCGGCCTCTAGAGTCGACTCTAGAGGATCTCCATGGAAGACGCCAAAA
ACATAAAGAAAGGCCCGGCGCCATTCTATCCGCTGGAAGATGGAACCGCTGGAGAGCAACTGCATAAGGC
TATGAAGAGATACGCCCTGGTTCCTGGAACAATTGCTTTTACAGATGCACATATCGAGGTGGACATCACT
TACGCTGAGTACTTCGAAATGTCCGTTCGGTTGGCAGAAGCTATGAAACGATATGGGCTGAATACAAATC
ACAGAATCGTCGTATGCAGTGAAAACTCTCTTCAATTCTTTATGCCGGTGTTGGGCGCGTTATTTATCGG
AGTTGCAGTTGCGCCCGCGAACGACATTTATAATGAACGTGAATTGCTCAACAGTATGGGCATTTCGCAG
CCTACCGTGGTGTTCGTTTCCAAAAAGGGGTTGCAAAAAATTTTGAACGTGCAAAAAAAGCTCCCAATCA
TCCAAAAAATTATTATCATGGATTCTAAAACGGATTACCAGGGATTTCAGTCGATGTACACGTTCGTCAC
ATCTCATCTACCTCCCGGTTTTAATGAATACGATTTTGTGCCAGAGTCCTTCGATAGGGACAAGACAATT
GCACTGATCATGAACTCCTCTGGATCTACTGGTCTGCCTAAAGGTGTCGCTCTGCCTCATAGAACTGCCT
GCGTGAGATTCTCGCATGCCAGAGATCCTATTTTTGGCAATCAAATCATTCCGGATACTGCGATTTTAAG
TGTTGTTCCATTCCATCACGGTTTTGGAATGTTTACTACACTCGGATATTTGATATGTGGATTTCGAGTC
GTCTTAATGTATAGATTTGAAGAAGAGCTGTTTCTGAGGAGCCTTCAGGATTACAAGATTCAAAGTGCGC
TGCTGGTGCCAACCCTATTCTCCTTCTTCGCCAAAAGCACTCTGATTGACAAATACGATTTATCTAATTT
ACACGAAATTGCTTCTGGTGGCGCTCCCCTCTCTAAGGAAGTCGGGGAAGCGGTTGCCAAGAGGTTCCAT
CTGCCAGGTATCAGGCAAGGATATGGGCTCACTGAGACTACATCAGCTATTCTGATTACACCCGAGGGGG
ATGATAAACCGGGCGCGGTCGGTAAAGTTGTTCCATTTTTTGAAGCGAAGGTTGTGGATCTGGATACCGG
GAAAACGCTGGGCGTTAATCAAAGAGGCGAACTGTGTGTGAGAGGTCCTATGATTATGTCCGGTTATGTA
AACAATCCGGAAGCGACCAACGCCTTGATTGACAAGGATGGATGGCTACATTCTGGAGACATAGCTTACT
GGGACGAAGACGAACACTTCTTCATCGTTGACCGCCTGAAGTCTCTGATTAAGTACAAAGGCTATCAGGT
GGCTCCCGCTGAATTGGAATCCATCTTGCTCCAACACCCCAACATCTTCGACGCAGGTGTCGCAGGTCTT
CCCGACGATGACGCCGGTGAACTTCCCGCCGCCGTTGTTGTTTTGGAGCACGGAAAGACGATGACGGAAA
AAGAGATCGTGGATTACGTCGCCAGTCAAGTAACAACCGCGAAAAAGTTGCGCGGAGGAGTTGTGTTTGT
GGACGAAGTACCGAAAGGTCTTACCGGAAAACTCGACGCAAGAAAAATCAGAGAGATCCTCATAAAGGCC
AAGAAGGGCGGAAAGATCGCCGTGTAATTCTAGAGTCGGGGCGGCCGGCCGCTTCGAGCAGACATGATAA
GATACATTGATGAGTTTGGACAAACCACAACTAGAATGCAGTGAAAAAAATGCTTTATTTGTGAAATTTG
TGATGCTATTGCTTTATTTGTAACCATTATAAGCTGCAATAAACAAGTTAACAACAACAATTGCATTCAT
TTTATGTTTCAGGTTCAGGGGGAGGTGTGGGAGGTTTTTTAAAGCAAGTAAAACCTCTACAAATGTGGTA
AAATCGATAAGGATCCGTCGACCGATGCCCTTGAGAGCCTTCAACCCAGTCAGCTCCTTCCGGTGGGCGC
GGGGCATGACTATCGTCGCCGCACTTATGACTGTCTTCTTTATCATGCAACTCGTAGGACAGGTGCCGGC
AGCGCTCTTCCGCTTCCTCGCTCACTGACTCGCTGCGCTCGGTCGTTCGGCTGCGGCGAGCGGTATCAGC
TCACTCAAAGGCGGTAATACGGTTATCCACAGAATCAGGGGATAACGCAGGAAAGAACATGTGAGCAAAA
GGCCAGCAAAAGGCCAGGAACCGTAAAAAGGCCGCGTTGCTGGCGTTTTTCCATAGGCTCCGCCCCCCTG
ACGAGCATCACAAAAATCGACGCTCAAGTCAGAGGTGGCGAAACCCGACAGGACTATAAAGATACCAGGC
GTTTCCCCCTGGAAGCTCCCTCGTGCGCTCTCCTGTTCCGACCCTGCCGCTTACCGGATACCTGTCCGCC
TTTCTCCCTTCGGGAAGCGTGGCGCTTTCTCATAGCTCACGCTGTAGGTATCTCAGTTCGGTGTAGGTCG
TTCGCTCCAAGCTGGGCTGTGTGCACGAACCCCCCGTTCAGCCCGACCGCTGCGCCTTATCCGGTAACTA
TCGTCTTGAGTCCAACCCGGTAAGACACGACTTATCGCCACTGGCAGCAGCCACTGGTAACAGGATTAGC
AGAGCGAGGTATGTAGGCGGTGCTACAGAGTTCTTGAAGTGGTGGCCTAACTACGGCTACACTAGAAGAA
CAGTATTTGGTATCTGCGCTCTGCTGAAGCCAGTTACCTTCGGAAAAAGAGTTGGTAGCTCTTGATCCGG
CAAACAAACCACCGCTGGTAGCGGTGGTTTTTTTGTTTGCAAGCAGCAGATTACGCGCAGAAAAAAAGGA
TCTCAAGAAGATCCTTTGATCTTTTCTACGGGGTCTGACGCTCAGTGGAACGAAAACTCACGTTAAGGGA
TTTTGGTCATGAGATTATCAAAAAGGATCTTCACCTAGATCCTTTTAAATTAAAAATGAAGTTTTAAATC
AATCTAAAGTATATATGAGTAAACTTGGTCTGACAGTTACCAATGCTTAATCAGTGAGGCACCTATCTCA
GCGATCTGTCTATTTCGTTCATCCATAGTTGCCTGACTCCCCGTCGTGTAGATAACTACGATACGGGAGG
GCTTACCATCTGGCCCCAGTGCTGCAATGATACCGCGAGACCCACGCTCACCGGCTCCAGATTTATCAGC
AATAAACCAGCCAGCCGGAAGGGCCGAGCGCAGAAGTGGTCCTGCAACTTTATCCGCCTCCATCCAGTCT
ATTAATTGTTGCCGGGAAGCTAGAGTAAGTAGTTCGCCAGTTAATAGTTTGCGCAACGTTGTTGCCATTG
CTACAGGCATCGTGGTGTCACGCTCGTCGTTTGGTATGGCTTCATTCAGCTCCGGTTCCCAACGATCAAG
GCGAGTTACATGATCCCCCATGTTGTGCAAAAAAGCGGTTAGCTCCTTCGGTCCTCCGATCGTTGTCAGA
AGTAAGTTGGCCGCAGTGTTATCACTCATGGTTATGGCAGCACTGCATAATTCTCTTACTGTCATGCCAT
CCGTAAGATGCTTTTCTGTGACTGGTGAGTACTCAACCAAGTCATTCTGAGAATAGTGTATGCGGCGACC
GAGTTGCTCTTGCCCGGCGTCAATACGGGATAATACCGCGCCACATAGCAGAACTTTAAAAGTGCTCATC
ATTGGAAAACGTTCTTCGGGGCGAAAACTCTCAAGGATCTTACCGCTGTTGAGATCCAGTTCGATGTAAC
CCACTCGTGCACCCAACTGATCTTCAGCATCTTTTACTTTCACCAGCGTTTCTGGGTGAGCAAAAACAGG
AAGGCAAAATGCCGCAAAAAAGGGAATAAGGGCGACACGGAAATGTTGAATACTCATACTCTTCCTTTTT
CAATATTATTGAAGCATTTATCAGGGTTATTGTCTCATGAGCGGATACATATTTGAATGTATTTAGAAAA
ATAAACAAATAGGGGTTCCGCGCACATTTCCCCGAAAAGTGCCACCTG
[124 nt withheld, positions 4319-4442]
C
[91 nt withheld, positions 4444-4534]
A
[49 nt withheld, positions 4536-4584]
CCTTTGACGTTGGAGTCCACGTTCTTT
[37 nt withheld, positions 4612-4648]
ACCCTATCTCGGTCTATTCTTTTGATTTATAAGGGATTTTGCCGATTTCGGCCTATTGGTTAAAAAATGA
GCTGATTTAACAAAAATTTAACGCGAATTTTAACAAAATATTAACGCTTACAATTTGCCATTCGCCATTC
AGGCTGCGCAACTGTTGGGAAGGGCGATCGGTGCGGGCCTCTTCGCTATTACGCCAGCCCAAGCTACCAT
GATAAGTAAGTAATATTAAGGTACGGGAGGTACTTGGAGCGGCCGCAATAAAATATCTTTATTTTCATTA
CATCTGTGTGTTGGTTTTTTGTGTGAATCGATAGTACTAACATACGCTCTCCATCAAAACAAAACGAAAC
AAAACAAACTAGCAAAATAGGCTGTCCCCAGTGCAAGTGCAGGTGCCAGAACATTTCTCTATCGATA
