>Addgene plasmid #11976 | p5xATF6-GL3 | addgene partial sequence | sequence record 18563 | LucNRev 5'-CCTTATGCAGTTGCTCTCC-3'
CGCCGGGCCTTTCTTTATGTTTTTGGCGTCTTCCATGGAGATCCTCTAGAGTCGACTCTAGAGGCCGCCG
GCTCAGTCTTGGCTTCTCAGTTGCTCGCTGCAGATGCGGTTGGAGTACGAGGCGCCGCAGCCACTGCTTT
TATAACAAGCGTTTTATGAATGAGTGCAGATCTCGAGGAATCGCCACGTCAGCACCTGTCTCGAGGAATC
GCCACGTCAGCACCTGTCTCGAGGAATCGCCACGTCAGCACCTGTCTCGAGGAATCGCCACGTCAGCACC
TGTCTCGAGGAATCGCCACGTCAGCACCTGTCTCGAGCAAGCTTGGGCTGCAGGTCGAGCCCGGGCTAGC
ACGCGTAAGAGCTCGGTACCTATCGATAGAGAAATGTTCTGGCACCTGCACTTGCACTGGGGACAGCCTA
TTTTGCTAGTTTGTTTTGTTTCGTTTTGTTTTGATGGAGAGCGTATGTTAGTACTATCGATTCACACAAA
AAACCAACACACAGATGTAATGAAAATAAAGATATTTTATTGCGGCCGCTCCAAGTACCTCCCGTACCTT
AATATTACTTACTTATCATGGTAGCTTGGGCTGGCGTAATAGCGAAGAGGCCCGCACCGATCGCCCTTCC
CAACAGTTGCGCAGCCTGAATGGCGAATGGCAAATTGTAAGCGTTAATATTTTGTTAAAATTCGCG
