>Addgene plasmid #11976 | p5xATF6-GL3 | addgene partial sequence | sequence record 140601 | pUC-3 5'-GCCATTCGCCATTCAGGCTGCGCAACTGTT-3'
GGCCTCTTCGCTATTACGCCAGCCCAAGCTACCATGATAAGTAAGTAATATTAAGGTACGGGAGGTACTT
GGAGCGGCCGCAATAAAATATCTTTATTTTCATTACATCTGTGTGTTGGTTTTTTGTGTGAATCGATAGT
ACTAACATACGCTCTCCATCAAAACAAAACGAAACAAAACAAACTAGCAAAATAGGCTGTCCCCAGTGCA
AGTGCAGGTGCCAGAACATTTCTCTATCGATAGGTACCGAGCTCTTACGCGTGCTAGCCCGGGCTCGACC
TGCAGCCCAAGCTTGCTCGAGACAGGTGCTGACGTGGCGATTCCTCGAGACAGGTGCTGACGTGGCGATT
CCTCGAGACAGGTGCTGACGTGGCGATTCCTCGAGACAGGTGCTGACGTGGCGATTCCTCGAGACAGGTG
CTGACGTGGCGATTCCTCGAGATCTGCACTCATTCATAAAACGCTTGTTATAAAAGCAGTGGCTGCGGCG
CCTCGTACTCCAACCGCATCTGCAGCGAGCAACTGAGAAGCCAAGACTGAGCCGGCGGCCTCTAGAGTCG
ACTCTAGAGGATCTCCATGGAAGACGCCAAAAACATAAAGAAAGGCCCGGCGCCATTCTATCCGCTGGAA
GATGGAACCGCTGGAGAGCAACTGCATAAGGCTATGAAGAGATACGCCCTGGTTCCTGGAACAATTGCTT
TTACAGATGCACATATCGAGGTGGACATCACTTACGCTGAGTACTTCGAAATGTCCGTTCGGTTGGCAGA
AGCTATGAAACGATATGGGCTGAATACAAATCACAGAATCGTCGTATGCAGTGAAAACTCTCTTCAATTC
TTTATGCCGGTGTTGGGCGCGTTATTTATCGGAGTTGCAGTTGCGCCCGCGAACGACATTTATAATGAAC
GTGAATTGCTCAACAGTATGGGCATTTCGCAGCCTACCGTGGTGTTCGTTTCCAAAAAGGGGTTGCAAAA
AATTTTGAACGTGCAAAAAAAG
